Addgene plasmid #211178: pBiT3.1-C_WDR45:1-360
Purpose: Mammalian expression of full-length human WDR45. C-terminal HiBiT tag.
Depositing lab: Cheryl Arrowsmith. Publication: A Target Class Ligandability Evaluation of WD40 Repeat-Containing Proteins. Ackloo S, Li F, Szewczyk M, Seitova A, Loppnau P, Zeng H, Xu J, Ahmad S, Arnautova YA, Baghaie AJ, Beldar S, Bolotokova A, Centrella PA, Chau I, Clark MA, Cuozzo JW, Dehghani-Tafti S, Disch JS, Dong A, Dumas A, Feng JA, Ghiabi P, Gibson E, Gilmer J, Goldman B, Green SR, Guie MA, Guilinger JP, Harms N, Herasymenko O, Houliston S, Hutchinson A, Kearnes S, Keefe AD, Kimani SW, Kramer T, Kutera M, Kwak HA, Lento C, Li Y, Liu J, Loup J, Machado RAC, Mulhern CJ, Perveen S, Righetto GL, Riley P, Shrestha S, Sigel EA, Silva M, Sintchak MD, Slakman BL, Taylor RD, Thompson J, Torng W, Underkoffler C, von Rechenberg M, Walsh RT, Watson I, Wilson DJ, Wolf E, Yadav M, Yazdi AK, Zhang J, Zhang Y, Santhakumar V, Edwards AM, Barsyte-Lovejoy D, Schapira M, Brown PJ, Halabelian L, Arrowsmith CH. J Med Chem. 2025 Jan 23;68(2):1092-1112. doi: 10.1021/acs.jmedchem.4c02010. Epub 2024 Nov 4. PubMed 39495097.
Backbone
  Vector backbone: pBiT3.1-C
  Backbone manufacturer: Promega
  Vector type: Mammalian Expression
  Selectable markers: Neomycin (select with G418)
Growth in bacteria
  Bacterial resistance: Kanamycin, 50 μg/mL
  Growth temperature: 37°C
  Growth strain: DH5alpha
  Copy number: High Copy
Gene/Insert
  Gene/Insert name: WDR45:M1-F360
  Species: H. sapiens (human)
  Insert size (bp): 1080
  Mutation: wild type
  Entrez Gene: WDR45 (a.k.a. JM5, NBIA4, NBIA5, WDRX1, WIPI-4, WIPI4)
  Promoter: CMV
  Tag / fusion protein: GSSGGSSGVSGWRLFKKIS (C terminal on insert)
  Cloning method: Ligation Independent Cloning
  Sequencing primers: 5′ T7; 3′ TTGCTCAGCGGTGGCAGCAG
Resource information
  A portion of this plasmid was derived from a plasmid made by: Mammalian Gene Collection (BC003037.1)
Terms and licenses: Academic/Nonprofit Terms; Industry Terms: Not Available to Industry
Depositor comments: 5' Cloning Site: EcoR1 (not destroyed), 3' Cloning Site: Xho1 (not destroyed).
How to cite: pBiT3.1-C_WDR45:1-360 was a gift from Cheryl Arrowsmith (Addgene plasmid # 211178 ; http://n2t.net/addgene:211178 ; RRID:Addgene_211178)
