[The description below was written by a language model from this plasmid's Addgene catalogue record and pLannotate feature annotations shown in this document.]
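Description:
pBiT3.1-C_WDR45:1-360 is a mammalian expression plasmid built on Promega's pBiT3.1-C backbone that produces full-length, wild-type human WDR45 (residues M1–F360; also called WIPI4) carrying a C-terminal HiBiT tag. The 1,080 bp coding sequence, derived from a Mammalian Gene Collection clone, was inserted by ligation-independent cloning between retained EcoRI and XhoI sites. Transcription is driven by the CMV immediate-early enhancer and promoter, followed by a chimeric β-globin/immunoglobulin intron that improves mRNA processing, and terminated by an SV40 polyadenylation signal. A T7 promoter lies just upstream of the insert and serves as a sequencing primer site. The tag is a short glycine/serine linker joined to the small HiBiT peptide, which complements the LgBiT fragment to reconstitute an active NanoLuc-type luciferase, so the fusion protein can be quantified by luminescence.

In bacteria the 5.4 kb plasmid replicates from a high-copy ColE1/pUC-type origin and is selected with kanamycin, through a neo (nptII) gene preceded by the bacterial EM7 promoter. The catalogue lists neomycin/G418 as the mammalian selectable marker. However, the feature table shows neo with only the bacterial promoter directly upstream, and it annotates a separate SV40 promoter–blasticidin S deaminase–synthetic poly(A) cassette, suggesting that blasticidin may be the functional mammalian selection. A loxP site sits upstream of the EM7–neo unit. The short "SET1" and large T antigen fragments are probably incidental annotation matches.

WDR45 is a WD40-repeat component of the autophagy machinery, and the plasmid comes from a study of the ligandability of WD40-repeat proteins. This suggests use in luminescence-based cellular assays of WDR45 levels, although the record does not name a specific assay.
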