Features (pLannotate 1.2.2; 17 found; start..end, strand, type, name):
     24..105     -  polyA_signal   SV40 poly(A) signal: SV40 polyadenylation signal
    128..211     -  CDS            large T antigen (fragment): large T antigen from SV40 (simian virus 40)
    276..641     +  enhancer       CMV enhancer: human cytomegalovirus immediate early enhancer
    643..842     +  promoter       CMV promoter: human cytomegalovirus (CMV) immediate early promoter
    981..1113    +  intron         chimeric intron: chimera between introns from human β-globin and immunoglobulin heavy chain genes
   1157..1175    +  promoter       T7 promoter: promoter for bacteriophage T7 RNA polymerase
   1243..2322    +  CDS            WDR45: WIPI4_HUMAN - Also known as WDRX1, WDRXI4, WIPI4. Experimental evidence at protein level: Swiss-Prot protein existence level 1. Component of the autophagy machinery that controls the major intracellular degradation process by which cytoplasmic materials are packaged into autophagosomes and delivered to lysosomes for degradation (PubMed:23435086, PubMed:28561066). Activated by the STK11/AMPK signaling pathway upon starvation, WDR45 is involved in autophagosome assembly downstream of WIPI2, regulating the size of forming autophagosomes (PubMed:28561066). Probably recruited to membranes through i
   2418..2445    +  CDS            SET1 (fragment): solubility-enhancement tag derived from T7 phage gene 10B
   2471..2592    -  polyA_signal   SV40 poly(A) signal: SV40 polyadenylation signal
   2615..2683    -  CDS            large T antigen (fragment): large T antigen from SV40 (simian virus 40)
   2707..2740    +  protein_bind   loxP: Cre-mediated recombination occurs in the 8-bp core sequence (GCATACAT). Cre recombinase
   2750..2797    +  promoter       EM7 promoter: synthetic bacterial promoter&nbsp
   2829..3620    +  CDS            neo: KKA2_KLEPN - Also known as kan, nptII. Experimental evidence at protein level: Swiss-Prot protein existence level 1. Resistance to kanamycin, neomycin, paromomycin, ribostamycin, butirosin and gentamicin B. From Klebsiella pneumoniae.
   3781..4369    -  rep_origin     ori: high-copy-number ColE1/pMB1/pBR322/pUC origin of replication
   4495..4543    -  polyA_signal   poly(A) signal: synthetic polyadenylation signal
   4567..4965    -  CDS            BSD: blasticidin S deaminase; Aspergillus terreus BSD; confers resistance to blasticidin
   4996..5353    -  promoter       SV40 promoter: SV40 enhancer and early promoter
>Addgene plasmid #211178 | pBiT3.1-C_WDR45:1-360 | addgene full sequence | sequence record 425877 | Addgene NGS Result
AAGACGCGTTAATTAAGACGTCGGCAGTGAAAAAAATGCTTTATTTGTGAAATTTGTGATGCTATTGCTT
TATTTGTAACCATTATAAGCTGCAATAAACAAGTTAACAACAACAATTGCATTCATTTTATGTTTCAGGT
TCAGGGGGAGGTGTGGGAGGTTTTTTAAAGCAAGTAAAACCTCTACAAATGTGGTATGGCTGATTATGAT
CCGCGGCCGCAATACGTCGACGTTATCAGCTGACTTCGTACGAGAGCCTAGGATTATGGCGCGCCACTAG
TTATTAATAGTAATCAATTACGGGGTCATTAGTTCATAGCCCATATATGGAGTTCCGCGTTACATAACTT
ACGGTAAATGGCCCGCCTGGCTGACCGCCCAACGACCCCCGCCCATTGACGTCAATAATGACGTATGTTC
CCATAGTAACGCCAATAGGGACTTTCCATTGACGTCAATGGGTGGAGTATTTACGGTAAACTGCCCACTT
GGCAGTACATCAAGTGTATCATATGCCAAGTCCGCCCCCTATTGACGTCAATGACGGTAAATGGCCCGCC
TGGCATTATGCCCAGTACATGACCTTACGGGACTTTCCTACTTGGCAGTACATCTACGTATTAGTCATCG
CTATTACCATGGTGATGCGGTTTTGGCAGTACACCAATGGGCGTGGATAGCGGTTTGACTCACGGGGATT
TCCAAGTCTCCACCCCATTGACGTCAATGGGAGTTTGTTTTGGCACCAAAATCAACGGGACTTTCCAAAA
TGTCGTAATAACCCCGCCCCGTTGACGCAAATGGGCGGTAGGCGTGTACGGTGGGAGGTCTATATAAGCA
GAGCTGGTTTAGTGAACCGTCAGATCACTAGAATCTTTATTGCGGTAGTTTATCACAGTTAAATTGCTAA
CGCAGTCAGTGCTTCTGACACAACAGTCTCGAACTTAAGCTGCAGAAGTTGGTCGTGAGGCACTGGGCAG
GTAAGTATCAAGGTTACAAGACAGGTTTAAGGAGACCAATAGAAACTGGGCTTGTCGAGACAGAGAAGAC
TCTTGCGTTTCTGATAGGCACCTATTGGTCTTACTGACATCCACTTTGCCTTTCTCTCCACAGGTGTCCA
CTCCCAGTTCAATTACAGCTCTTAAGGCTAGAGTATTAATACGACTCACTATAGGGGCGATCGCAACAAG
CTTCGGGAAGATCTGGAGCTAGCGGCGGGGGATCCGGTGGGAATTCGACACCATGACTCAACAGCCACTT
CGAGGAGTGACCAGCCTGCGTTTCAACCAAGACCAAAGCTGCTTTTGCTGCGCCATGGAGACAGGTGTGC
GCATCTACAACGTGGAGCCCTTGATGGAGAAGGGGCATCTGGACCACGAGCAGGTGGGCAGCATGGGCTT
GGTGGAGATGCTGCACCGCTCCAACCTTCTGGCCTTGGTGGGCGGTGGTAGTAGTCCCAAGTTCTCAGAG
ATCTCAGTGCTGATCTGGGACGATGCCCGGGAGGGCAAGGACTCCAAGGAGAAGCTGGTGCTGGAGTTCA
CCTTCACCAAGCCAGTGCTTTCTGTGCGCATGCGCCATGACAAGATCGTGATCGTGCTGAAGAACCGCAT
CTATGTGTACTCCTTCCCCGACAATCCCCGAAAGCTGTTTGAGTTTGATACCCGGGACAACCCCAAGGGG
CTCTGTGACCTCTGCCCCAGCCTGGAGAAGCAACTGCTAGTGTTCCCGGGACACAAGTGTGGGAGTCTGC
AACTTGTGGACCTGGCGAGCACAAAGCCTGGCACCTCGTCTGCTCCATTCACGATCAATGCACATCAGAG
TGACATAGCCTGTGTGTCTCTAAACCAGCCAGGCACTGTAGTGGCCTCAGCCTCCCAGAAGGGTACCCTT
ATTCGCCTCTTTGACACACAATCCAAGGAGAAACTGGTGGAGCTGCGCCGAGGCACTGACCCTGCCACCC
TCTACTGCATTAACTTCAGCCACGACTCCTCCTTCCTCTGCGCTTCCAGTGATAAGGGTACTGTCCATAT
CTTTGCTCTCAAGGATACCCGCCTCAACCGCCGCTCCGCGCTGGCTCGCGTGGGCAAGGTGGGGCCTATG
ATTGGGCAGTACGTGGACTCTCAGTGGAGCCTGGCGAGCTTCACTGTGCCTGCTGAGTCAGCTTGCATCT
GCGCCTTCGGTCGCAATACTTCCAAGAACGTCAACTCTGTCATTGCCATCTGCGTAGATGGGACCTTCCA
CAAATATGTCTTCACTCCTGATGGAAACTGCAACAGAGAGGCTTTCGACGTGTACCTTGACATCTGTGAT
GATGATGACTTTGGCTCGAGCGGTGGGAGCTCCGGTGTGAGCGGCTGGCGGCTGTTCAAGAAGATTAGCT
AAGTTTAAACGGCCGCGACTCTAGACTGCAGGCATGCAAGCTGATTTGGCTGCTGCCACCGCTGAGCAAG
GCCGCTTCGAGCAGACATGATAAGATACATTGATGAGTTTGGACAAACCACAACTAGAATGCAGTGAAAA
AAATGCTTTATTTGTGAAATTTGTGATGCTATTGCTTTATTTGTAACCATTATAAGCTGCAATAAACAAG
TTAACAACAACAATTGCATTCATTTTATGTTTCAGGTTCAGGGGGAGATGTGGGAGGTTTTTTTAAGCAA
GTAAAACCTCTACAAATGTGGTAAAATCTTAATTAAGACTTCTAATATAACTTCGTATAGCATACATTAT
ACGAAGTTATGGTTCCACTGTTGACAATTAATCATCGGCATAGTATATCGGCATAGTATAATACGACAAG
GTGAGGAACTAAACCCAGGAGGCAGATCATGATTGAACAAGATGGATTGCACGCAGGTTCTCCGGCCGCT
TGGGTGGAGAGGCTATTCGGCTATGACTGGGCACAACAGACAATCGGCTGCTCTGATGCCGCCGTGTTCC
GGCTGTCAGCGCAGGGGCGCCCGGTTCTTTTTGTCAAGACCGACCTGTCCGGTGCCCTGAATGAACTGCA
GGACGAGGCAGCGCGGCTATCGTGGCTGGCCACGACGGGCGTTCCTTGCGCAGCTGTGCTCGACGTTGTC
ACTGAAGCGGGAAGGGACTGGCTGCTATTGGGCGAAGTGCCGGGGCAGGATCTCCTGTCATCTCACCTTG
CTCCTGCCGAGAAAGTATCCATCATGGCTGATGCAATGCGGCGGCTGCATACGCTTGATCCGGCTACCTG
CCCATTCGACCACCAAGCGAAACATCGCATCGAGCGAGCACGTACTCGGATGGAAGCCGGTCTTGTCGAT
CAGGATGATCTGGACGAAGAGCATCAGGGGCTCGCGCCAGCCGAACTGTTCGCCAGGCTCAAGGCGCGCA
TGCCCGACGGCGAGGATCTCGTCGTGACCCATGGCGATGCCTGCTTGCCGAATATCATGGTGGAAAATGG
CCGCTTTTCTGGATTCATCGACTGTGGCCGGCTGGGTGTGGCGGACCGCTATCAGGACATAGCGTTGGCT
ACCCGTGATATTGCTGAAGAGCTTGGCGGCGAATGGGCTGACCGCTTCCTCGTGCTTTACGGTATCGCCG
CTCCCGATTCGCAGCGCATCGCCTTCTATCGCCTTCTTGACGAGTTCTTCTGATTCGAAATGACCGACCA
AGCGACGCCCAACCGGTATCAGCTCACTCAAAGGCGGTAATACGGTTATCCACAGAATCAGGGGATAACG
CAGGAAAGAACATGTGAGCAAAAGGCCAGCAAAAGGCCAGGAACCGTAAAAAGGCCGCGTTGCTGGCGTT
TTTCCATAGGCTCCGCCCCCCTGACGAGCATCACAAAAATCGACGCTCAAGTCAGAGGTGGCGAAACCCG
ACAGGACTATAAAGATACCAGGCGTTTCCCCCTGGAAGCTCCCTCGTGCGCTCTCCTGTTCCGACCCTGC
CGCTTACCGGATACCTGTCCGCCTTTCTCCCTTCGGGAAGCGTGGCGCTTTCTCATAGCTCACGCTGTAG
GTATCTCAGTTCGGTGTAGGTCGTTCGCTCCAAGCTGGGCTGTGTGCACGAACCCCCCGTTCAGCCCGAC
CGCTGCGCCTTATCCGGTAACTATCGTCTTGAGTCCAACCCGGTAAGACACGACTTATCGCCACTGGCAG
CAGCCACTGGTAACAGGATTAGCAGAGCGAGGTATGTAGGCGGTGCTACAGAGTTCTTGAAGTGGTGGCC
TAACTACGGCTACACTAGAAGGACAGTATTTGGTATCTGCGCTCTGCTGAAGCCAGTTACCTTCGGAAAA
AGAGTTGGTAGCTCTTGATCCGGCAAACAAACCACCGCTGGTAGCGGTGGTTTTTTTGTTTGCAAGCAGC
AGATTACGCGCAGAAAAAAAGGATTTCAAGAAGATCCTTTGATCTTTTCTACGGGGTCTGACGCTCAGTG
GAACGAAAACTCACGTTAAGGGATTTTGGTCATGAGATTATCAAAAAGGATCTTCACCTAGATCCTTTTA
TAGTCCGGAATCGTCACACAAAAAACCAACACACAGATGTAATGAAAATAAAGATATTTTATTGCGGCCA
TCGTGATGGCTAGAGTTTAGCCCTCCCACACATAACCAGAGGGCAGCAATTCACGAATCCCAACTGCCGT
CGGCTGTCCATCACTGTCCTTCACTATGGCTTTGATCCCAGGATGCAGATCGAGAAGCACCTGTCGGCAC
CGTCCGCAGGGGCTCAAGATGCCCCTGTTCTCATTTCCGATCGCGACGATACAAGTCAGGTTGCCAGCTG
CCGCAGCAGCAGCAGTGCCCAGCACCACGAGTTCTGCACAAGGTCCCCCAGTAAAATGATATACATTGAC
ACCAGTGAAGATGCGGCCGTCGCTAGAGAGAGCTGCGCTGGCGACGCTGTAGTCTTCAGAGATGGGGATG
CTGTTGATTGTAGCCGTTGCTCTTTCAATGAGGGTGGATTCTTCTTGAGACAAAGGCTTGGCCATGGTGG
CGCTAGTGTCAGAAGAATCGAGCTTTTTGCAAAAGCCTAGGCCTCCAAAAAAGCCTCCTCACTACTTCTG
GAATAGCTCAGAGGCCGAGGCGGCCTCGGCCTCTGCATAAATAAAAAAAATTAGTCAGCCATGGGGCGGA
GAATGGGCGGAACTGGGCGGAGTTAGGGGCGGGATGGGCGGAGTTAGGGGCGGGACTATGGTTGCTGACT
AATTGAGATGCATGCTTTGCATACTTCTGCCTGCTGGGGAGCCTGGGGACTTTCCACACCTGGTTGCTGA
CTAATTGAGATGCATGCTTTGCATACTTCTGCCTGCTGGGGAGCCTGGGGACTTTCCACACCCTAACTGA
CACACATTCCACAGCTGGTTCTTTCCGCCTCAGAAGGTACCTAACCAAGTTCCTCTTTCAGAGGTTATTT
CAGGCCATGGTGCTGCGC
