>Addgene plasmid #211178 | pBiT3.1-C_WDR45:1-360 | depositor partial sequence | sequence record 411834 | Insert sequence
ATGACTCAACAGCCACTTCGAGGAGTGACCAGCCTGCGTTTCAACCAAGACCAAAGCTGCTTTTGCTGCG
CCATGGAGACAGGTGTGCGCATCTACAACGTGGAGCCCTTGATGGAGAAGGGGCATCTGGACCACGAGCA
GGTGGGCAGCATGGGCTTGGTGGAGATGCTGCACCGCTCCAACCTTCTGGCCTTGGTGGGCGGTGGTAGT
AGTCCCAAGTTCTCAGAGATCTCAGTGCTGATCTGGGACGATGCCCGGGAGGGCAAGGACTCCAAGGAGA
AGCTGGTGCTGGAGTTCACCTTCACCAAGCCAGTGCTTTCTGTGCGCATGCGCCATGACAAGATCGTGAT
CGTGCTGAAGAACCGCATCTATGTGTACTCCTTCCCCGACAATCCCCGAAAGCTGTTTGAGTTTGATACC
CGGGACAACCCCAAGGGGCTCTGTGACCTCTGCCCCAGCCTGGAGAAGCAACTGCTAGTGTTCCCGGGAC
ACAAGTGTGGGAGTCTGCAACTTGTGGACCTGGCGAGCACAAAGCCTGGCACCTCGTCTGCTCCATTCAC
GATCAATGCACATCAGAGTGACATAGCCTGTGTGTCTCTAAACCAGCCAGGCACTGTAGTGGCCTCAGCC
TCCCAGAAGGGTACCCTTATTCGCCTCTTTGACACACAATCCAAGGAGAAACTGGTGGAGCTGCGCCGAG
GCACTGACCCTGCCACCCTCTACTGCATTAACTTCAGCCACGACTCCTCCTTCCTCTGCGCTTCCAGTGA
TAAGGGTACTGTCCATATCTTTGCTCTCAAGGATACCCGCCTCAACCGCCGCTCCGCGCTGGCTCGCGTG
GGCAAGGTGGGGCCTATGATTGGGCAGTACGTGGACTCTCAGTGGAGCCTGGCGAGCTTCACTGTGCCTG
CTGAGTCAGCTTGCATCTGCGCCTTCGGTCGCAATACTTCCAAGAACGTCAACTCTGTCATTGCCATCTG
CGTAGATGGGACCTTCCACAAATATGTCTTCACTCCTGATGGAAACTGCAACAGAGAGGCTTTCGACGTG
TACCTTGACATCTGTGATGATGATGACTTT
